>Addgene plasmid #57756 | Phamret-FYN-N-10 | depositor partial sequence | sequence record 88910 | insert sequence
GGACGGTCAGATCCGCTAGCGCCACCATGGGCTGTGTGCAATGTAAGGATAAAGAAGCAACAAAACTGAC
GGAGGAGAGGGACGGCAGCCTGAACCAGAGCTCTGGGTACCGCTATGGCACAGACCCCACCCCTCAGCAC
TACCCCAGCTTCGGTGTGACCTCCATCCCCAACTACAACAACTTCCACGCAGCCGGGGGCCAAGGACTCA
CCGTCTTTGGAGGTGTGAACTCTTCGTCTCATACGGGGACCTTGCGTACGAGAGGAGGAACAGGAGTGAC
ACTCTTTGTGGCCCTTTATGACTATGAAGCACGGACAGAAGATGACCTGAGTTTTCACAAAGGAGAAAAA
TTTCAAATATTGAACAGCTCGGAAGGAGATTGGTGGGAAGCCCGCTCCTTGACAACTGGAGAGACAGGTT
ACATTCCCAGCAATTATGTGGCTCCAGTTGACTCTATCCAGGCAGAAGAGTGGTACTTTGGAAAACTTGG
CCGAAAAGATGCTGAGCGACAGCTATTGTCCTTTGGAAACCCAAGAGGTACCTTTCTTATCCGCGAGAGT
GAAACCACCAAAGGTGCCTATTCACTTTCTATCCGTGATTGGGATGATATGAAAGGAGACCATGTCAAAC
ATTATAAAATTCGCAAACTTGACAATGGTGGATACTACATTACCACCCGGGCCCAGTTTGAAACACTTCA
GCAGCTTGTACAACATTACTCAGGTACCTGGAATGGAAACACAAAAGTAGCCATAAAGACTCTTAAACCA
GGCACAATGTCCCCCGAATCATTCCTTGAGGAAGCGCAGATCATGAAGAAGCTGAAGCACGACAAGCTGG
TCCAGCTCTATGCAGTGGTGTCTGAGGAGCCCATCTACATCGTCACCGAGTATATGAACAAAGGAAGTTT
ACTGGATTTCTTAAAAGATGGAGAAGGAAGAGCTCTGAAATTACCAAATCTTGTGGACATGGCAGCACAG
GTGGCTGCAGGAATGGCTTACATCGAGCGCATGAATTATATCCATAGAGATCTGCGATCAGCAAACATTC
TAGTGGGGAATGGACTCATATGCAAGATTGCTGACTTCGGATTGGCCCGATTGATAGAAGACAATGAGTA
CACAGCAAGACAAGGTGCAAAGTTCCCCATCAAGTGGACGGCCCCCGAGGCAGCCCTGTACGGGAGGTTC
ACAATCAAGTCTGACGTGTGGTCTTTTGGAATCTTACTCACAGAGCTGGTCACCAAAGGAAGAGTGCCAT
ACCCAGGCATGAACAACCGGGAGGTGCTGGAGCAGGTGGAGCGAGGCTACAGGATGCCCTGCCCGCAGGA
CTGCCCCATCTCTCTGCATGAGCTCATGATCCACTGCTGGAAAAAGGACCCTGAAGAACGCCCCACTTTT
GAGTACTTGCAGAGCTTCCTGGAAGACTACTTTACCGCGACAGAGCCCCAGTACCAACCTGGTGAAAACC
TGGCATCCAGCGGGGATCCACCGGTCGCCACCATGGTGAGCAAGGGCGAGGAGCTGTTCACCGGGGTGGT
GCCCATCCTGGTCGAGCTGGACGGCGACGTAAACGGCCACAGGTTCAGCGTGTCCGGCGAGGGCGAGGGC
GATGCCACCTACGGCAAGCTGACCCTGAAGTTCATCTGCACCACCGGCAAGCTGCCCGTGCCCTGGCCCA
CCCTCGTGACCACCCTGACCTGGGGCGTGCAGTGCTTCGCCCGCTACCCCGACCACATGAAGCAGCACGA
CTTCTTCAAGTCCGCCATGCCCGAAGGCTACGTCCAGGAGCGTACCATCTTCTTCAAGGACGACGGCAAC
TACAAGACCCGCGCCGAGGTGAAGTTCGAGGGCGACACCCTGGTGAACCGCATCGAGCTGAAGGGCATCG
ACTTCAAGGAGGACGGCAACATCCTGGGGCACAAGCTGGAGTACAACTACATCAGCCACAACGTCTATAT
CACCGCCGACAAGCAGAAGAACGGCATCAAGGCCCACTTCAAGATCCGCCACAACATCGAGGACGGCGGC
GTGCAGCTCGCCGACCACTACCAGCAGAACACCCCCATCGGCGACGGCCCCGTGCTGCTGCCCGACAACC
ACTACCTGAGCACCCAGTCCAAGCTGAGCAAAGACCCCAACGAGAAGCGCGATCACATGGTCCTGCTGGA
GTTCGTGACCGCCGCCGGTACCAAGGGCGAGGAGCTGTTCACCGGGGTGGTGCCCATCCTGGTCGAGCTG
GACGGCGACGTAAACGGCCACAAGTTCAGCGTGTCCGGCGAGGGCGAGGGCGATGCCACCTACGGCAAGC
TGACCCTGAAGTTCATCTGCACCACCGGCAAGCTGCCCGTGCCCTGGCCCACCCTCGTGACCACCTTCAG
CTACGGCGTGCAGTGCTTCAGCCGCTACCCCGACCACATGAAGCAGCACGACTTCTTCAAGTCCGCCATG
CCCGAAGGCTACGTCCAGGAGCGCACCATCTTCTTCAAGGACGACGGCAACTACAAGACCCGCGCCGAGG
TGAAGTTCGAGGGCGACACCCTGGTGAACCGCATCGAGCTGAAGGGCATCGACTTCAAGGAGGACGGCAA
CATCCTGGGGCACAAGCTGGAGTACAACTACAACAGCCACAACGTCTATATCATGGCCGACAAGCAGAAG
AACGGCATCAAGGCCAACTTCAAGATCCGCCACAACATCGAGGACGGCAGCGTGCAGCTCGCCGACCACT
ACCAGCAGAACACCCCCATCGGCGACGGCCCCGTGCTGCTGCCCGACAACCACTACCTGAGCCACCAGTC
CGCCCTGAGCAAAGACCCCAACGAGAAGCGCGATCACATGGTCCTGCTGGAGTTCGTGACCGCCGCCGGG
ATCACTCTCGGCATGGACGAGCTGTACAAGTAAGCGGCCGCGACTCTAGATCATAATCAGCCATACCACA
TTGAGA
