[The description below was written by a language model from this plasmid's Addgene catalogue record.]
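Description:
Phamret-FYN-N-10 is a mammalian expression plasmid built on the Phamret-N1 backbone (about 4.75 kb without insert), an N1-style fusion vector in which a gene of interest is placed upstream of a fluorescent protein so that the tag ends up at the C terminus of the encoded fusion. It is maintained as a high-copy plasmid in E. coli under kanamycin selection, and it carries a neomycin resistance marker that allows G418 selection of transfected mammalian cells. No feature table accompanies the record, so the origin of replication, the insert size and the exact junctions are not stated. The "10" in the name may denote a linker length between the two fusion partners, but the record does not confirm this.

The insert is human FYN, a Src-family kinase also known as p59-FYN, corresponding to a specific RefSeq transcript. It is expressed from the CMV promoter, and the SV40 polyA sequencing primer suggests an SV40 polyadenylation signal downstream. FYN is fused in frame to Phamret, a photoactivation-mediated resonance energy transfer reporter generally described as a tandem of a cyan fluorescent protein and photoactivatable GFP. Before activation it emits cyan light, and after photoactivation energy transfer shifts the emission to green under the same excitation. The record lists excitation values of 458/475 and emission values of 458/517, which appear partly inconsistent as entered. The stated purpose is localization labelling of a membrane-associated kinase, so the construct is suited to live-cell imaging of FYN distribution and to photoactivation-based highlighting and tracking of a chosen pool of the fusion protein.
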