Addgene plasmid #57756: Phamret-FYN-N-10
Purpose: Localization: Membrane Associated Kinase, Excitation: 458 / 475, Emission: 458 / 517
Depositing lab: Michael Davidson. Depositing organization: Florida State University, Tallahassee.
Backbone
  Vector backbone: Phamret-N1
  Backbone size w/o insert (bp): 4750
  Vector type: Mammalian Expression
  Selectable markers: Neomycin (select with G418)
Growth in bacteria
  Bacterial resistance: Kanamycin, 50 μg/mL
  Growth temperature: 37°C
  Growth strain: DH5alpha
  Copy number: High Copy
Gene/Insert
  Gene/Insert name: FYN (alt name: NM_153048.1)
  Species: H. sapiens (human)
  Entrez Gene: FYN (a.k.a. SLK, SYN, p59-FYN)
  Promoter: CMV
  Tag / fusion protein: Phamret (C terminal on backbone)
  Cloning method: Unknown
  Sequencing primers: 5′ CMV-F; 3′ SV40pA-R
Terms and licenses: Academic/Nonprofit Terms; Industry Terms
Depositor comments: . Excitation = 458 / 475; Emission = 458 / 517
How to cite: Phamret-FYN-N-10 was a gift from Michael Davidson (Addgene plasmid # 57756 ; http://n2t.net/addgene:57756 ; RRID:Addgene_57756)
